Addgene plasmid #60206: mscv2.2
Purpose: (Empty Backbone) Mammalian cell expression plasmid; drives constitutive, low-level expression from retroviral LTR; retroviral vector
Depositing lab: Russell Vance. Depositing organization: University of California, Berkeley. Publication: Innate immune recognition of bacterial ligands by NAIPs determines inflammasome specificity. Kofoed EM, Vance RE. Nature. 2011 Aug 28;477(7366):592-5. doi: 10.1038/nature10394. PubMed 21874021.
Backbone
  Vector backbone: mscv2.2
  Vector type: Mammalian Expression, Retroviral
  Promoter: LTR
Growth in bacteria
  Bacterial resistance: Ampicillin, 100 μg/mL
  Growth temperature: 37°C
  Growth strain: DH5alpha
  Copy number: Unknown
Terms and licenses: Academic/Nonprofit Terms; Industry Terms: Not Available to Industry
How to cite: mscv2.2 was a gift from Russell Vance (Addgene plasmid # 60206 ; http://n2t.net/addgene:60206 ; RRID:Addgene_60206)
