[The description below was written by a language model from this plasmid's Addgene catalogue record and pLannotate feature annotations shown in this document.]
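Description:
mscv2.2 is an empty gammaretroviral backbone of the murine stem cell virus (MSCV) type, used both as a mammalian expression plasmid and as a transfer vector for making recombinant retrovirus. It is propagated in E. coli through a high-copy ColE1/pUC-type origin and selected with ampicillin via the β-lactamase gene and its own promoter. The bacterial portion also carries assorted non-functional remnants of earlier cloning vectors (fragments of lacI, lacZα, rop, bom and the tetracycline resistance gene, plus a lac promoter/operator), which appear to be historical leftovers rather than working parts.

The viral cassette is bounded by 5' and 3' long terminal repeats from murine embryonic stem cell virus. The 5' LTR serves as the promoter, which the record describes as giving constitutive, low-level expression. Downstream of it lie the MESV Ψ packaging signal and a truncated MMLV gag segment lacking its start codon, which together extend the packaging region and allow the transcript to be encapsidated when gag, pol and env are supplied in trans by packaging cells. A short fragment of a pBluescript-derived multiple cloning site follows and is the likely position for inserting a gene of interest. After it come an EMCV IRES and a fluorescent protein coding sequence annotated as EBFP, a call made by automated sequence matching, so the exact GFP variant is not confirmed by the catalogue fields. An inserted gene and the reporter would therefore be translated from one bicistronic LTR-driven transcript, letting fluorescence mark transfected or transduced cells. No mammalian drug selection marker is annotated.
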