Features (pLannotate 1.2.2; 19 found; start..end, strand, type, name):
    169..202     -  misc_feature   MCS (fragment): pBluescript multiple cloning site
    304..766     +  misc_feature   IRES: internal ribosome entry site (IRES) of the encephalomyocarditis virus (EMCV)
    780..1499    +  CDS            EBFP: enhanced blue variant of GFP mammalian codon-optimized
   1552..2066    +  LTR            3' LTR: 3' long terminal repeat from murine embryonic stem cell virus
   2259..2275    -  protein_bind   lac operator: The lac repressor binds to the lac operator to inhibit transcription in E. coli. This inhibition can be relieved by adding lactose or isopropyl-β-D-thiogalactopyranoside (IPTG). lac repressor encoded by lacI
   2283..2313    -  promoter       lac promoter: promoter for the E. coli lac operon
   2328..2349    -  protein_bind   CAP binding site: CAP binding activates transcription in the presence of cAMP. E. coli catabolite activator protein
   2362..2454    -  CDS            lacI (fragment): lac repressor; lacI; The lac repressor binds to the lac operator to inhibit transcription in E. coli. This inhibition can be relieved by adding lactose or isopropyl-β-D-thiogalactopyranoside (IPTG).
   2637..3225    -  rep_origin     ori: high-copy-number ColE1/pMB1/pBR322/pUC origin of replication
   3396..4256    -  CDS            AmpR: β-lactamase; bla; confers resistance to ampicillin, carbenicillin, and related antibiotics
   4257..4361    -  promoter       AmpR promoter: bla
   4456..4491    +  CDS            rop (fragment): Rop protein, which maintains plasmids at low copy number; rop
   4593..4692    +  misc_feature   bom (fragment): basis of mobility region from pBR322
   4698..4847    -  CDS            lacZα (fragment): LacZα fragment of β-galactosidase; lacZ fragment
   4847..5048    -  CDS            TcR (fragment): tetracycline efflux protein; tet; confers resistance to tetracycline
   5049..5147    +  CDS            env (fragment): murine leukemia virus gPr80 envelope polyprotein precursor; env; proteolytically cleaved into gp70SU and p15TM subunits
   5189..5705    +  LTR            5' LTR: 5' long terminal repeat from murine embryonic stem cell virus
   5769..6110    +  misc_feature   MESV Ψ: packaging signal of murine embryonic stem cell virus
   6177..128     +  CDS            gag (truncated) (across the origin): truncated Moloney murine leukemia virus (MMLV) gag gene lacking the start codon
>Addgene plasmid #60206 | mscv2.2 | depositor full sequence | sequence record 96382 | mscv2.2 sequence 6465 bps
AGCCCTTTGTACACCCTAAGCCTCCGCCTCCTCTTCCTCCATCCGCCCCGTCTCTCCCCCTTGAACCTCC
TCGTTCGACCCCGCCTCGATCCTCCCTTTATCCAGCCCTCACTCCTTCTCTAGGCGCCGGAATTAGATCT
CTCGAGATCGATGCGGCCGCGTTTAAACGTCGACGGTATCGATAAGCTTGATATCGAATTCCGCCCCCCC
CCCTAACGTTACTGGCCGAAGCCGCTTGGAATAAGGCCGGTGTGCGTTTGTCTATATGTTATTTTCCACC
ATATTGCCGTCTTTTGGCAATGTGAGGGCCCGGAAACCTGGCCCTGTCTTCTTGACGAGCATTCCTAGGG
GTCTTTCCCCTCTCGCCAAAGGAATGCAAGGTCTGTTGAATGTCGTGAAGGAAGCAGTTCCTCTGGAAGC
TTCTTGAAGACAAACAACGTCTGTAGCGACCCTTTGCAGGCAGCGGAACCCCCCACCTGGCGACAGGTGC
CTCTGCGGCCAAAAGCCACGTGTATAAGATACACCTGCAAAGGCGGCACAACCCCAGTGCCACGTTGTGA
GTTGGATAGTTGTGGAAAGAGTCAAATGGCTCTCCTCAAGCGTATTCAACAAGGGGCTGAAGGATGCCCA
GAAGGTACCCCATTGTATGGGATCTGATCTGGGGCCTCGGTGCACATGCTTTACATGTGTTTAGTCGAGG
TTAAAAAAACGTCTAGGCCCCCCGAACCACGGGGACGTGGTTTTCCTTTGAAAAACACGATGATAATATG
GCCACAACCATGGTGAGCAAGGGCGAGGAGCTGTTCACCGGGGTGGTGCCCATCCTGGTCGAGCTGGACG
GCGACGTAAACGGCCACAAGTTCAGCGTGTCTGGCGAGGGCGAGGGCGATGCCACCTACGGCAAGCTGAC
CCTGAAGTTCATCTGCACCACCGGCAAGCTGCCCGTGCCCTGGCCCACCCTCGTGACCACCCTGACCTAC
GGCGTGCAGTGCTTCAGCCGCTACCCCGACCACATGAAGCAGCACGACTTCTTCAAGTCCGCCATGCCCG
AAGGCTACGTCCAGGAGCGCACCATCTTCTTCAAGGACGACGGCAACTACAAGACCCGCGCCGAGGTGAA
GTTCGAGGGCGACACCCTGGTGAACCGCATCGAGCTGAAGGGCATCGACTTCAAGGAGGACGGCAACATC
CTGGGGCACAAGCTGGAGTACAACTACAACAGCCACAACGTCTATATCATGGCCGACAAGCAGAAGAACG
GCATCAAGGCGAACTTCAAGATCCGCCACAACATCGAGGACGGCAGCGTGCAGCTCGCCGACCACTACCA
GCAGAACACCCCCATCGGCGACGGCCCCGTGCTGCTGCCCGACAACCACTACCTGAGCACCCAGTCCGCC
CTGAGCAAAGACCCCAACGAGAAGCGCGATCACATGGTCCTGCTGGAGTTCGTGACCGCCGCCGGGATCA
CTCTCGGCATGGACGAGCTGTACAAGTGATAAGAATTCGATAAAATAAAAGATTTTATTTAGTCTCCAGA
AAAAGGGGGGAATGAAAGACCCCACCTGTAGGTTTGGCAAGCTAGCTTAAGTAACGCCATTTTGCAAGGC
ATGGAAAATACATAACTGAGAATAGAGAAGTTCAGATCAAGGTTAGGAACAGAGAGACAGCAGAATATGG
GCCAAACAGGATATCTGTGGTAAGCAGTTCCTGCCCCCGGCTCAGGGCCAAGAACAGATGGTCCCCGATG
CGGTCCCGCCCTCAGCAGTTTCTAGAGAACCATCAGATGTTTCCAGGGTGCCCCAAGGACCTGAAATGAC
CCTGTGCCTTATTTGAACTAACCAATCAGTTCGCTTCTCGCTTCTGTTCGCGCGCTTCTGCTCCCCGAGC
TCAATAAAAGAGCCCACAACCCCTCACTCGGCGCGCCAGTCCTCCGATAGACTGCGTCGCCCGGGTACCC
GTGTATCCAATAAACCCTCTTGCAGTTGCATCCGACTTGTGGTCTCGCTGTTCCTTGGGAGGGTCTCCTC
TGAGTGATTGACTACCCGTCAGCGGGGGTCTTTCATGGGTAACAGTTTCTTGAAGTTGGAGAACAACATT
CTGAGGGTAGGAGTCGAATATTAAGTAATCCTGACTCAATTAGCCACTGTTTTGAATCCACATACTCCAA
TACTCCTGAAATAGTTCATTATGGACAGCGCAGAAGAGCTGGGGAGAATTAATTCGTAATCATGGTCATA
GCTGTTTCCTGTGTGAAATTGTTATCCGCTCACAATTCCACACAACATACGAGCCGGAAGCATAAAGTGT
AAAGCCTGGGGTGCCTAATGAGTGAGCTAACTCACATTAATTGCGTTGCGCTCACTGCCCGCTTTCCAGT
CGGGAAACCTGTCGTGCCAGCTGCATTAATGAATCGGCCAACGCGCGGGGAGAGGCGGTTTGCGTATTGG
GCGCTCTTCCGCTTCCTCGCTCACTGACTCGCTGCGCTCGGTCGTTCGGCTGCGGCGAGCGGTATCAGCT
CACTCAAAGGCGGTAATACGGTTATCCACAGAATCAGGGGATAACGCAGGAAAGAACATGTGAGCAAAAG
GCCAGCAAAAGGCCAGGAACCGTAAAAAGGCCGCGTTGCTGGCGTTTTTCCATAGGCTCCGCCCCCCTGA
CGAGCATCACAAAAATCGACGCTCAAGTCAGAGGTGGCGAAACCCGACAGGACTATAAAGATACCAGGCG
TTTCCCCCTGGAAGCTCCCTCGTGCGCTCTCCTGTTCCGACCCTGCCGCTTACCGGATACCTGTCCGCCT
TTCTCCCTTCGGGAAGCGTGGCGCTTTCTCATAGCTCACGCTGTAGGTATCTCAGTTCGGTGTAGGTCGT
TCGCTCCAAGCTGGGCTGTGTGCACGAACCCCCCGTTCAGCCCGACCGCTGCGCCTTATCCGGTAACTAT
CGTCTTGAGTCCAACCCGGTAAGACACGACTTATCGCCACTGGCAGCAGCCACTGGTAACAGGATTAGCA
GAGCGAGGTATGTAGGCGGTGCTACAGAGTTCTTGAAGTGGTGGCCTAACTACGGCTACACTAGAAGGAC
AGTATTTGGTATCTGCGCTCTGCTGAAGCCAGTTACCTTCGGAAAAAGAGTTGGTAGCTCTTGATCCGGC
AAACAAACCACCGCTGGTAGCGGTGGTTTTTTTGTTTGCAAGCAGCAGATTACGCGCAGAAAAAAAGGAT
CTCAAGAAGATCCTTTGATCTTTTCTACGGGGTCTGACGCTCAGTGGAACGAAAACTCACGTTAAGGGAT
TTTGGTCATGAGATTATCAAAAAGGATCTTCACCTAGATCCTTTTAAATTAAAAATGAAGTTTTAAATCA
ATCTAAAGTATATATGAGTAAACTTGGTCTGACAGTTACCAATGCTTAATCAGTGAGGCACCTATCTCAG
CGATCTGTCTATTTCGTTCATCCATAGTTGCCTGACTCCCCGTCGTGTAGATAACTACGATACGGGAGGG
CTTACCATCTGGCCCCAGTGCTGCAATGATACCGCGAGACCCACGCTCACCGGCTCCAGATTTATCAGCA
ATAAACCAGCCAGCCGGAAGGGCCGAGCGCAGAAGTGGTCCTGCAACTTTATCCGCCTCCATCCAGTCTA
TTAATTGTTGCCGGGAAGCTAGAGTAAGTAGTTCGCCAGTTAATAGTTTGCGCAACGTTGTTGCCATTGC
TACAGGCATCGTGGTGTCACGCTCGTCGTTTGGTATGGCTTCATTCAGCTCCGGTTCCCAACGATCAAGG
CGAGTTACATGATCCCCCATGTTGTGCAAAAAAGCGGTTAGCTCCTTCGGTCCTCCGATCGTTGTCAGAA
GTAAGTTGGCCGCAGTGTTATCACTCATGGTTATGGCAGCACTGCATAATTCTCTTACTGTCATGCCATC
CGTAAGATGCTTTTCTGTGACTGGTGAGTACTCAACCAAGTCATTCTGAGAATAGTGTATGCGGCGACCG
AGTTGCTCTTGCCCGGCGTCAATACGGGATAATACCGCGCCACATAGCAGAACTTTAAAAGTGCTCATCA
TTGGAAAACGTTCTTCGGGGCGAAAACTCTCAAGGATCTTACCGCTGTTGAGATCCAGTTCGATGTAACC
CACTCGTGCACCCAACTGATCTTCAGCATCTTTTACTTTCACCAGCGTTTCTGGGTGAGCAAAAACAGGA
AGGCAAAATGCCGCAAAAAAGGGAATAAGGGCGACACGGAAATGTTGAATACTCATACTCTTCCTTTTTC
AATATTATTGAAGCATTTATCAGGGTTATTGTCTCATGAGCGGATACATATTTGAATGTATTTAGAAAAA
TAAACAAATAGGGGTTCCGCGCACATTTCCCCGAAAAGTGCCACCTGACGTCTAAGAAACCATTATTATC
ATGACATTAACCTATAAAAATAGGCGTATCACGAGGCCCTTTCGTCTCGCGCGTTTCGGTGATGACGGTG
AAAACCTCTGACACATGCAGCTCCCGGAGACGGTCACAGCTTGTCTGTAAGCGGATGCCGGGAGCAGACA
AGCCCGTCAGGGCGCGTCAGCGGGTGTTGGCGGGTGTCGGGGCTGGCTTAACTATGCGGCATCAGAGCAG
ATTGTACTGAGAGTGCACCATATGCGGTGTGAAATACCGCACAGATGCGTAAGGAGAAAATACCGCATCA
GGCGCCATTCGCCATTCAGGCTGCGCAACTGTTGGGAAGGGCGATCGGTGCGGGCCTCTTCGCTATTACG
CCAGCTGGCGAAAGGGGGATGTGCTGCAAGGCGATTAAGTTGGGTAACGCCAGGGTTTTCCCAGTCACGA
CGTTGTAAAACGACGGCGCAAGGAATGGTGCATGCAAGGAGATGGCGCCCAACAGTCCCCCGGCCACGGG
GCCTGCCACCATACCCACGCCGAAACAAGCGCTCATGAGCCCGAAGTGGCGAGCCCGATCTTCCCCATCG
GTGATGTCGGCGATATAGGCGCCAGCAACCGCACCTGTGGCGCCGGTGATGCCGGCCACGATGCGTCCGG
CGTAGAGGCGATTAGTCCAATTTGTTAAAGACAGGATATCAGTGGTCCAGGCTCTAGTTTTGACTCAACA
ATATCACCAGCTGAAGCCTATAGAGTACGAGCCATAGATAAAATAAAAGATTTTATTTAGTCTCCAGAAA
AAGGGGGGAATGAAAGACCCCACCTGTAGGTTTGGCAAGCTAGCTTAAGTAACGCCATTTTGCAAGGCAT
GGAAAATACATAACTGAGAATAGAGAAGTTCAGATCAAGGTTAGGAACAGAGAGACAGCAGAATATGGGC
CAAACAGGATATCTGTGGTAAGCAGTTCCTGCCCCGGCTCAGGGCCAAGAACAGATGGTCCCCAGATGCG
GTCCCGCCCTCAGCAGTTTCTAGAGAACCATCAGATGTTTCCAGGGTGCCCCAAGGACCTGAAATGACCC
TGTGCCTTATTTGAACTAACCAATCAGTTCGCTTCTCGCTTCTGTTCGCGCGCTTCTGCTCCCCGAGCTC
AATAAAAGAGCCCACAACCCCTCACTCGGCGCGCCAGTCCTCCGATAGACTGCGTCGCCCGGGTACCCGT
ATTCCCAATAAAGCCTCTTGCTGTTTGCATCCGAATCGTGGACTCGCTGATCCTTGGGAGGGTCTCCTCA
GATTGATTGACTGCCCACCTCGGGGGTCTTTCATTTGGAGGTTCCACCGAGATTTGGAGACCCCTGCCCA
GGGACCACCGACCCCCCCGCCGGGAGGTAAGCTGGCCAGCGGTCGTTTCGTGTCTGTCTCTGTCTTTGTG
CGTGTTTGTGCCGGCATCTAATGTTTGCGCCTGCGTCTGTACTAGTTAGCTAACTAGCTCTGTATCTGGC
GGACCCGTGGTGGAACTGACGAGTTCTGAACACCCGGCCGCAACCCTGGGAGACGTCCCAGGGACTTTGG
GGGCCGTTTTTGTGGCCCGACCTGAGGAAGGGAGTCGATGTGGAATCCGACCCCGTCAGGATATGTGGTT
CTGGTAGGAGACGAGAACCTAAAACAGTTCCCGCCTCCGTCTGAATTTTTGCTTTCGGTTTGGAACCGAA
GCCGCGCGTCTTGTCTGCTGCAGCGCTGCAGCATCGTTCTGTGTTGTCTCTGTCTGACTGTGTTTCTGTA
TTTGTCTGAAAATTAGGGCCAGACTGTTACCACTCCCTTAAGTTTGACCTTAGGTCACTGGAAAGATGTC
GAGCGGATCGCTCACAACCAGTCGGTAGATGTCAAGAAGAGACGTTGGGTTACCTTCTGCTCTGCAGAAT
GGCCAACCTTTAACGTCGGATGGCCGCGAGACGGCACCTTTAACCGAGACCTCATCACCCAGGTTAAGAT
CAAGGTCTTTTCACCTGGCCCGCATGGACACCCAGACCAGGTCCCCTACATCGTGACCTGGGAAGCCTTG
GCTTTTGACCCCCCTCCCTGGGTCA
