>Addgene plasmid #60206 | mscv2.2 | addgene partial sequence | sequence record 103165 | pLXSN5 5'-CCCTTGAACCTCCTCGTTCGACC-3'
TCACTCCTTCTCTAGGCGCCGGAATTAGATCTCTCGAGATCGATGCGGCCGCGTTTAAACGTCGACGGTA
TCGATAAGCTTGATATCGAATTCCGCCCCCCCCCCTAACGTTACTGGCCGAAGCCGCTTGGAATAAGGCC
GGTGTGCGTTTGTCTATATGTTATTTTCCACCATATTGCCGTCTTTTGGCAATGTGAGGGCCCGGAAACC
TGGCCCTGTCTTCTTGACGAGCATTCCTAGGGGTCTTTCCCCTCTCGCCAAAGGAATGCAAGGTCTGTTG
AATGTCGTGAAGGAAGCAGTTCCTCTGGAAGCTTCTTGAAGACAAACAACGTCTGTAGCGACCCTTTGCA
GGCAGCGGAACCCCCCACCTGGCGACAGGTGCCTCTGCGGCCAAAAGCCACGTGTATAAGATACACCTGC
AAAGGCGGCACAACCCCAGTGCCACGTTGTGAGTTGGATAGTTGTGGAAAGAGTCAAATGGCTCTCCTCA
AGCGTATTCAACAAGGGGCTGAAGGATGCCCAGAAGGTACCCCATTGTATGGGATCTGATCTGGGGCCTC
GGTGCACATGCTTTACATGTGTTTAGTCGAGGTTAAAAAAACGTCTAGGCCCCCCGAACCACGGGGACGT
GGTTTTCCTTTGAAAAACACGATGATAATATGGCCACAACCATGGTGAGCAAGGGCGA
