>Addgene plasmid #60206 | mscv2.2 | addgene partial sequence | sequence record 106050 | EXFP-internal-F 5'-ACGACGGCAACTACAAGACC-3'
GCATCGAGCTGAAGGGCATCGACTTCAAGGAGGACGGCAACATCCTGGGGCACAAGCTGGAGTACAACTA
CAACAGCCACAACGTCTATATCATGGCCGACAAGCAGAAGAACGGCATCAAGGCGAACTTCAAGATCCGC
CACAACATCGAGGACGGCAGCGTGCAGCTCGCCGACCACTACCAGCAGAACACCCCCATCGGCGACGGCC
CCGTGCTGCTGCCCGACAACCACTACCTGAGCACCCAGTCCGCCCTGAGCAAAGACCCCAACGAGAAGCG
CGATCACATGGTCCTGCTGGAGTTCGTGACCGCCGCCGGGATCACTCTCGGCATGGACGAGCTGTACAAG
TAATGAATTAATTAAGAATTCGATAAAATAAAAGATTTTATTTAGTCTCCAGAAAAAGGGGGGAATGAAA
GACCCCACCTGTAGGTTTGGCAAGCTAGCTTAAGTAACGCCATTTTGCAAGGCATGGAAAATACATAACT
GAGAATAGAGAAGTTCAGATCAAGGTTAGGAACAGAGAGACAGCAGAATATGGGCCAAACAGGATATCTG
TGGTAAGCAGTTCCTGCCCCGGCTCAGGGCCAAGAACAGATGGTCCCCAGATGCGGTCCCGCCCTCAGCA
GTTTCTAGAGAACCATCAGATGTTTCCAGGGTGCCCCAAGGACCTGAAATGACCCTGTGCCTTATTTGAA
CTAACCAATCAGTTCGCTTCTCGCTTCTGTTCGCGCGCTTCTGCT
